>Addgene plasmid #92155 | shNg pA_RC3J1_CAGW | depositor full sequence | sequence record 177275 | shNg pA_RC3J1_CAGW sequence 5934 bps
CTGCGCGCTCGCTCGCTCACTGAGGCCGCCCGGGCAAAGCCCGGGCGTCGGGCGACCTTTGGTCGCCCGG
CCTCAGTGAGCGAGCGAGCGCGCAGAGAGGGAGTGGCCAACTCCATCACTAGGGGTTCCTTGTAGTTAAT
GATTAACCCGCCATGCTACTTATCTACGTAGCCATGCTCTAGGAAGATCGAATTCGAACGCTGACGTCAT
CAACCCGCTCCAAGGAATCGCGGGCCCAGTGTCACTAGGCGGGAACACCCAGCGCGCGTGCGCCCTGGCA
GGAAGATGGCTGTGAGGGACAGGGGAGTGGCGCCCTGCAATATTTGCATGTCGCTATGTGTTCTGGGAAA
TCACCATAAACGTGAAATGTCTTTGGATTTGGGAATCTTATAAGTTCTGTATGAGACCACAGATGCCCGT
GACAAGACTTCCCTACTGTTTCAAGAGAACAGTAGGGAAGTCTTGTCACTTTTTGGAAAGCTTATCGAAG
TACCATTGACGTCAATAATGACGTATGTTCCCATAGTAACGCCAATAGGGACTTTCCATTGACGTCAATG
GGTGGAGTATTTACGGTAAACTGCCCACTTGGCAGTACATCAAGTGTATCATATGCCAAGTACGCCCCCT
ATTGACGTCAATGACGGTAAATGGCCCGCCTGGCATTATGCCCAGTACATGACCTTATGGGACTTTCCTA
CTTGGCAGTACATCTACGTATTAGTCATCGCTATTACCATGGTCGAGGTGAGCCCCACGTTCTGCTTCAC
TCTCCCCATCTCCCCCCCCTCCCCACCCCCAATTTTGTATTTATTTATTTTTTAATTATTTTGTGCAGCG
ATGGGGGCGGGGGGGGGGGGGGGGCGCGCGCCAGGCGGGGCGGGGCGGGGCGAGGGGCGGGGCGGGGCGA
GGCGGAGAGGTGCGGCGGCAGCCAATCAGAGCGGCGCGCTCCGAAAGTTTCCTTTTATGGCGAGGCGGCG
GCGGCGGCGGCCCTATAAAAAGCGAAGCGCGCGGCGGGCGGGAGTCGCTGCGACGCTGCCTTCGCCCCGT
GCCCCGCTCCGCCGCCGCCTCGCGCCGCCCGCCCCGGCTCTGACTGACCGCGTTACTCCCACAGGTGAGC
GGGCGGGACGGCCCTTCTCCTCCGGGCTGTAATTAGCGCTTGGTTTAATGACGGCTTGTTTCTTTTCTGT
GGCTGCGTGAAAGCCTTGAGGGGCTCCGGGAGGGCCCTTTGTGCGGGGGGAGCGGCTCGGGGCTGTCCGC
GGGGGGACGGCTGCCTTCGGGGGGGACGGGGCAGGGCGGGGTTCGGCTTCTGGCGTGTGACCGGCGGCTC
TAGAGCCTCTGCTAACCATGTTCATGCCTTCTTCTTTTTCCTACAGCTCCTGGGCAACGTGCTGGTTATT
GTGCTGTCTCATCATTTTGGCAAAGAATTGGATCGGGATCCCCGGGTACCGGTCGCCACCATGGTGAGCA
AGGGCGAGGAGCTGTTCACCGGGGTGGTGCCCATCCTGGTCGAGCTGGACGGCGACGTAAACGGCCACAA
GTTCAGCGTGTCCGGCGAGGGCGAGGGCGATGCCACCTACGGCAAGCTGACCCTGAAGTTCATCTGCACC
ACCGGCAAGCTGCCCGTGCCCTGGCCCACCCTCGTGACCACCCTGACCTACGGCGTGCAGTGCTTCAGCC
GCTACCCCGACCACATGAAGCAGCACGACTTCTTCAAGTCCGCCATGCCCGAAGGCTACGTCCAGGAGCG
CACCATCTTCTTCAAGGACGACGGCAACTACAAGACCCGCGCCGAGGTGAAGTTCGAGGGCGACACCCTG
GTGAACCGCATCGAGCTGAAGGGCATCGACTTCAAGGAGGACGGCAACATCCTGGGGCACAAGCTGGAGT
ACAACTACAACAGCCACAACGTCTATATCATGGCCGACAAGCAGAAGAACGGCATCAAGGTGAACTTCAA
GATCCGCCACAACATCGAGGACGGCAGCGTGCAGCTCGCCGACCACTACCAGCAGAACACCCCCATCGGC
GACGGCCCCGTGCTGCTGCCCGACAACCACTACCTGAGCACCCAGTCCGCCCTGAGCAAAGACCCCAACG
AGAAGCGCGATCACATGGTCCTGCTGGAGTTCGTGACCGCCGCCGGGATCACTCTCGGCATGGACGAGCT
GTACAAGTAAAGCGGCCCCGGACTCGAGGCCGCAGGTAAGTATCAAGGTTACAAGACAGGTTTAAGGAGA
CCAATAGAAACTGGGCTTGTCGAGACAGAGAAGACTCTTGCGTTTCTGATAGGCACCTATTGGTCTTACT
GACATCCACTTTGCCTTTCTCTCCACAGGTGTCGAGTGGAGCTCGCGACTAGATCAAGCTTATCGATAAT
CAACCTCTGGATTACAAAATTTGTGAAAGATTGACTGGTATTCTTAACTATGTTGCTCCTTTTACGCTAT
GTGGATACGCTGCTTTAATGCCTTTGTATCATGCTATTGCTTCCCGTATGGCTTTCATTTTCTCCTCCTT
GTATAAATCCTGGTTGCTGTCTCTTTATGAGGAGTTGTGGCCCGTTGTCAGGCAACGTGGCGTGGTGTGC
ACTGTGTTTGCTGACGCAACCCCCACTGGTTGGGGCATTGCCACCACCTGTCAGCTCCTTTCCGGGACTT
TCGCTTTCCCCCTCCCTATTGCCACGGCGGAACTCATCGCCGCCTGCCTTGCCCGCTGCTGGACAGGGGC
TCGGCTGTTGGGCACTGACAATTCCGTGGTGTTGTCGGGGAAATCATCGTCCTTTCCTTGGCTGCTCGCC
TGTGTTGCCACCTGGATTCTGCGCGGGACGTCCTTCTGCTACGTCCCTTCGGCCCTCAATCCAGCGGACC
TTCCTTCCCGCGGCCTGCTGCCGGCTCTGCGGCCTCTTCCGCGTCTTCGCCTTCGCCCTCAGACGAGTCG
GATCTCCCTTTGGGCCGCCTCCCCGCATCGATACCGTCGACCCGGGCGGCCGCTTCGAGCAGACATGATA
AGATACATTGATGAGTTTGGACAAACCACAACTAGAATGCAGTGAAAAAAATGCTTTATTTGTGAAATTT
GTGATGCTATTGCTTTATTTGTAACCATTATAAGCTGCAATAAACAAGTTAACAACAACAATTGCATTCA
TTTTATGTTTCAGGTTCAGGGGGAGATGTGGGAGGTTTTTTAAAGCAAGTAAAACCTCTACAAATGTGGT
AAAATCGATAAGGATCTTCCTAGAGCATGGCTACGTAGATAAGTAGCATGGCGGGTTAATCATTAACTAC
AAGGAACCCCTAGTGATGGAGTTGGCCACTCCCTCTCTGCGCGCTCGCTCGCTCACTGAGGCCGGGCGAC
CAAAGGTCGCCCGACGCCCGGGCTTTGCCCGGGCGGCCTCAGTGAGCGAGCGAGCGCGCAGCTGCATTAA
TGAATCGGCCAACGCGCGGGGAGAGGCGGTTTGCGTATTGGGCGCTCTTCCGCTTCCTCGCTCACTGACT
CGCTGCGCTCGGTCGTTCGGCTGCGGCGAGCGGTATCAGCTCACTCAAAGGCGGTAATACGGTTATCCAC
AGAATCAGGGGATAACGCAGGAAAGAACATGTGAGCAAAAGGCCAGCAAAAGGCCAGGAACCGTAAAAAG
GCCGCGTTGCTGGCGTTTTTCCATAGGCTCCGCCCCCCTGACGAGCATCACAAAAATCGACGCTCAAGTC
AGAGGTGGCGAAACCCGACAGGACTATAAAGATACCAGGCGTTTCCCCCTGGAAGCTCCCTCGTGCGCTC
TCCTGTTCCGACCCTGCCGCTTACCGGATACCTGTCCGCCTTTCTCCCTTCGGGAAGCGTGGCGCTTTCT
CATAGCTCACGCTGTAGGTATCTCAGTTCGGTGTAGGTCGTTCGCTCCAAGCTGGGCTGTGTGCACGAAC
CCCCCGTTCAGCCCGACCGCTGCGCCTTATCCGGTAACTATCGTCTTGAGTCCAACCCGGTAAGACACGA
CTTATCGCCACTGGCAGCAGCCACTGGTAACAGGATTAGCAGAGCGAGGTATGTAGGCGGTGCTACAGAG
TTCTTGAAGTGGTGGCCTAACTACGGCTACACTAGAAGAACAGTATTTGGTATCTGCGCTCTGCTGAAGC
CAGTTACCTTCGGAAAAAGAGTTGGTAGCTCTTGATCCGGCAAACAAACCACCGCTGGTAGCGGTGGTTT
TTTTGTTTGCAAGCAGCAGATTACGCGCAGAAAAAAAGGATCTCAAGAAGATCCTTTGATCTTTTCTACG
GGGTCTGACGCTCAGTGGAACGAAAACTCACGTTAAGGGATTTTGGTCATGAGATTATCAAAAAGGATCT
TCACCTAGATCCTTTTAAATTAAAAATGAAGTTTTAAATCAATCTAAAGTATATATGAGTAAACTTGGTC
TGACAGTTACCAATGCTTAATCAGTGAGGCACCTATCTCAGCGATCTGTCTATTTCGTTCATCCATAGTT
GCCTGACTCCCCGTCGTGTAGATAACTACGATACGGGAGGGCTTACCATCTGGCCCCAGTGCTGCAATGA
TACCGCGAGACCCACGCTCACCGGCTCCAGATTTATCAGCAATAAACCAGCCAGCCGGAAGGGCCGAGCG
CAGAAGTGGTCCTGCAACTTTATCCGCCTCCATCCAGTCTATTAATTGTTGCCGGGAAGCTAGAGTAAGT
AGTTCGCCAGTTAATAGTTTGCGCAACGTTGTTGCCATTGCTACAGGCATCGTGGTGTCACGCTCGTCGT
TTGGTATGGCTTCATTCAGCTCCGGTTCCCAACGATCAAGGCGAGTTACATGATCCCCCATGTTGTGCAA
AAAAGCGGTTAGCTCCTTCGGTCCTCCGATCGTTGTCAGAAGTAAGTTGGCCGCAGTGTTATCACTCATG
GTTATGGCAGCACTGCATAATTCTCTTACTGTCATGCCATCCGTAAGATGCTTTTCTGTGACTGGTGAGT
ACTCAACCAAGTCATTCTGAGAATAGTGTATGCGGCGACCGAGTTGCTCTTGCCCGGCGTCAATACGGGA
TAATACCGCGCCACATAGCAGAACTTTAAAAGTGCTCATCATTGGAAAACGTTCTTCGGGGCGAAAACTC
TCAAGGATCTTACCGCTGTTGAGATCCAGTTCGATGTAACCCACTCGTGCACCCAACTGATCTTCAGCAT
CTTTTACTTTCACCAGCGTTTCTGGGTGAGCAAAAACAGGAAGGCAAAATGCCGCAAAAAAGGGAATAAG
GGCGACACGGAAATGTTGAATACTCATACTCTTCCTTTTTCAATATTATTGAAGCATTTATCAGGGTTAT
TGTCTCATGAGCGGATACATATTTGAATGTATTTAGAAAAATAAACAAATAGGGGTTCCGCGCACATTTC
CCCGAAAAGTGCCACCTAAATTGTAAGCGTTAATATTTTGTTAAAATTCGCGTTAAATTTTTGTTAAATC
AGCTCATTTTTTAACCAATAGGCCGAAATCGGCAAAATCCCTTATAAATCAAAAGAATAGACCGAGATAG
GGT
[37 nt withheld, positions 5534-5570]
AAAGAACGTGGACTCCAACGTCAAAGG
[49 nt withheld, positions 5598-5646]
T
[91 nt withheld, positions 5648-5738]
G
[124 nt withheld, positions 5740-5863]
CCCATTCGCCATTCAGGCTGCGCAACTGTTGGGAAGGGCGATCGGTGCGGGCCTCTTCGCTATTACGCCA
G
Features (pLannotate 1.2.2; 18 found; start..end, strand, type, name):
    196..410     +  promoter       H1 promoter: human H1 RNA promoter
    493..741     +  enhancer       CMV enhancer (fragment): human cytomegalovirus immediate early enhancer
    743..1020    +  promoter       chicken β-actin promoter: No description available
   1021..1157    +  intron         hybrid intron (fragment): hybrid between chicken β-actin (CBA) and minute virus of mice (MMV) introns (Gray et al., 2011)
   1246..1376    +  intron         chimeric intron (fragment): chimera between introns from chicken β-actin and rabbit β-globin
   1461..2180    +  CDS            EGFP: the original enhanced GFP (Yang et al., 1996) mammalian codon-optimized
   2206..2338    +  intron         chimeric intron: chimera between introns from human β-globin and immunoglobulin heavy chain genes
   2378..2966    +  misc_feature   WPRE: woodchuck hepatitis virus posttranscriptional regulatory element
   3009..3130    -  polyA_signal   SV40 poly(A) signal: SV40 polyadenylation signal
   3153..3221    -  CDS            large T antigen (fragment): large T antigen from SV40 (simian virus 40)
   3292..3425    +  repeat_region  AAV2 ITR: inverted terminal repeat of adeno-associated virus serotype 2 inverted
   3419..3475    -  CDS            lacI (fragment): lac repressor; lacI; The lac repressor binds to the lac operator to inhibit transcription in E. coli. This inhibition can be relieved by adding lactose or isopropyl-β-D-thiogalactopyranoside (IPTG).
   3658..4246    -  rep_origin     ori: high-copy-number ColE1/pMB1/pBR322/pUC origin of replication
   4417..5277    -  CDS            AmpR: β-lactamase; bla; confers resistance to ampicillin, carbenicillin, and related antibiotics
   5278..5382    -  promoter       AmpR promoter: bla
   5435..5863    -  rep_origin     f1 ori (sequence partly withheld): f1 bacteriophage origin of replication; arrow indicates direction of (+) strand synthesis
   5868..3       -  CDS            lacZα (fragment) (across the origin): LacZα fragment of β-galactosidase; lacZ fragment
   5932..130     -  repeat_region  AAV2 ITR (fragment) (across the origin): inverted terminal repeat of adeno-associated virus serotype 2 inverted
