[The description below was written by a language model from this plasmid's Addgene catalogue record and pLannotate feature annotations shown in this document.]
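Description:
shNg pA_RC3J1_CAGW is a 5,934 bp AAV transfer plasmid for mammalian expression that combines RNA interference against neurogranin (Ng; NRGN, also called RC3) with a fluorescent marker. The parental backbone is not recorded. The annotated bacterial portion contains a high-copy ColE1/pUC-type origin, an ampicillin resistance gene with its own promoter, and an f1 phage origin, along with small lacZα and lacI remnants that appear to be cloning leftovers. Two AAV2 inverted terminal repeats, one annotated only as a fragment spanning the sequence origin, flank the payload. They provide the cis elements needed for replication and packaging of the intervening DNA into recombinant AAV particles when rep, cap and helper functions are supplied in trans.

Two independent transcription units sit between the ITRs in the same orientation. The human H1 RNA polymerase III promoter drives a short hairpin RNA directed against neurogranin; the catalogue lists the gene as human. Downstream, a CAG-type Pol II promoter, made up of a CMV enhancer fragment, the chicken β-actin promoter and associated intron sequences, drives EGFP. A further chimeric intron and a WPRE follow EGFP, the latter enhancing transcript stability and expression, and an SV40 polyadenylation signal comes next, annotated on the opposite strand. This "bicistronic" design means that transduced or transfected cells receiving the knockdown hairpin are also marked by green fluorescence, so they can be identified for imaging or recording. The associated publication concerns AMPA receptor-mediated synaptic transmission during the critical period, which is consistent with use for neurogranin knockdown in neurons, although the record does not specify the serotype, target tissue or delivery route.
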