Addgene plasmid #92155: shNg pA_RC3J1_CAGW
Purpose: Bicistronic AAV construct encoding GFP control and shRNA targeting Ng
Depositing lab: Weifeng Xu. Depositing organization: Massachusetts Institute of Technology. Publication: Experience-Dependent Equilibration of AMPAR-Mediated Synaptic Transmission during the Critical Period. Han KS, Cooke SF, Xu W. Cell Rep. 2017 Jan 24;18(4):892-904. doi: 10.1016/j.celrep.2016.12.084. PubMed 28122240.
Backbone
  Vector backbone: unknown
  Vector type: Mammalian Expression, AAV
Growth in bacteria
  Bacterial resistance: Ampicillin, 100 μg/mL
  Growth temperature: 37°C
  Growth strain: NEB Stable
  Copy number: Unknown
Gene/Insert
  Gene/Insert name: shRNA targeting Ng (alt name: neurogranin)
  gRNA/shRNA sequence: GATGCCCGTGACAAGACTTCCCTACTGTTTCAAGAGAACAGTAGGGAAGTCTTGTCACTTTTTGGAAA
  Species: H. sapiens (human)
  Entrez Gene: NRGN (a.k.a. RC3, hng)
  Promoter: H1
  Cloning method: Unknown
  Sequencing primers: 5′ H1
Terms and licenses: Academic/Nonprofit Terms; Industry Terms: Not Available to Industry
How to cite: shNg pA_RC3J1_CAGW was a gift from Weifeng Xu (Addgene plasmid # 92155 ; http://n2t.net/addgene:92155 ; RRID:Addgene_92155)
