>Addgene plasmid #92155 | shNg pA_RC3J1_CAGW | addgene partial sequence | sequence record 181291 | Addgene Partial NGS Result (a portion of the CAG promoter is not represented)
TACTCCCACAGGTGAGCGGGCGGGACGGCCCTTCTCCTCCGGGCTGTAATTAGCGCTTGGTTTAATGACG
GCTTGTTTCTTTTCTGTGGCTGCGTGAAAGCCTTGAGGGGCTCCGGGAGGGCCCTTTGTGCGGGGGGAGC
GGCTCGGGGCTGTCCGCGGGGGGACGGCTGCCTTCGGGGGGGACGGGGCAGGGCGGGGTTCGGCTTCTGG
CGTGTGACCGGCGGCTCTAGAGCCTCTGCTAACCATGTTCATGCCTTCTTCTTTTTCCTACAGCTCCTGG
GCAACGTGCTGGTTATTGTGCTGTCTCATCATTTTGGCAAAGAATTGGATCGGGATCCCCGGGTACCGGT
CGCCACCATGGTGAGCAAGGGCGAGGAGCTGTTCACCGGGGTGGTGCCCATCCTGGTCGAGCTGGACGGC
GACGTAAACGGCCACAAGTTCAGCGTGTCCGGCGAGGGCGAGGGCGATGCCACCTACGGCAAGCTGACCC
TGAAGTTCATCTGCACCACCGGCAAGCTGCCCGTGCCCTGGCCCACCCTCGTGACCACCCTGACCTACGG
CGTGCAGTGCTTCAGCCGCTACCCCGACCACATGAAGCAGCACGACTTCTTCAAGTCCGCCATGCCCGAA
GGCTACGTCCAGGAGCGCACCATCTTCTTCAAGGACGACGGCAACTACAAGACCCGCGCCGAGGTGAAGT
TCGAGGGCGACACCCTGGTGAACCGCATCGAGCTGAAGGGCATCGACTTCAAGGAGGACGGCAACATCCT
GGGGCACAAGCTGGAGTACAACTACAACAGCCACAACGTCTATATCATGGCCGACAAGCAGAAGAACGGC
ATCAAGGTGAACTTCAAGATCCGCCACAACATCGAGGACGGCAGCGTGCAGCTCGCCGACCACTACCAGC
AGAACACCCCCATCGGCGACGGCCCCGTGCTGCTGCCCGACAACCACTACCTGAGCACCCAGTCCGCCCT
GAGCAAAGACCCCAACGAGAAGCGCGATCACATGGTCCTGCTGGAGTTCGTGACCGCCGCCGGGATCACT
CTCGGCATGGACGAGCTGTACAAGTAAAGCGGCCCCGGACTCGAGGCCGCAGGTAAGTATCAAGGTTACA
AGACAGGTTTAAGGAGACCAATAGAAACTGGGCTTGTCGAGACAGAGAAGACTCTTGCGTTTCTGATAGG
CACCTATTGGTCTTACTGACATCCACTTTGCCTTTCTCTCCACAGGTGTCGAGTGGAGCTCGCGACTAGA
TCAAGCTTATCGATAATCAACCTCTGGATTACAAAATTTGTGAAAGATTGACTGGTATTCTTAACTATGT
TGCTCCTTTTACGCTATGTGGATACGCTGCTTTAATGCCTTTGTATCATGCTATTGCTTCCCGTATGGCT
TTCATTTTCTCCTCCTTGTATAAATCCTGGTTGCTGTCTCTTTATGAGGAGTTGTGGCCCGTTGTCAGGC
AACGTGGCGTGGTGTGCACTGTGTTTGCTGACGCAACCCCCACTGGTTGGGGCATTGCCACCACCTGTCA
GCTCCTTTCCGGGACTTTCGCTTTCCCCCTCCCTATTGCCACGGCGGAACTCATCGCCGCCTGCCTTGCC
CGCTGCTGGACAGGGGCTCGGCTGTTGGGCACTGACAATTCCGTGGTGTTGTCGGGGAAATCATCGTCCT
TTCCTTGGCTGCTCGCCTGTGTTGCCACCTGGATTCTGCGCGGGACGTCCTTCTGCTACGTCCCTTCGGC
CCTCAATCCAGCGGACCTTCCTTCCCGCGGCCTGCTGCCGGCTCTGCGGCCTCTTCCGCGTCTTCGCCTT
CGCCCTCAGACGAGTCGGATCTCCCTTTGGGCCGCCTCCCCGCATCGATACCGTCGACCCGGGCGGCCGC
TTCGAGCAGACATGATAAGATACATTGATGAGTTTGGACAAACCACAACTAGAATGCAGTGAAAAAAATG
CTTTATTTGTGAAATTTGTGATGCTATTGCTTTATTTGTAACCATTATAAGCTGCAATAAACAAGTTAAC
AACAACAATTGCATTCATTTTATGTTTCAGGTTCAGGGGGAGATGTGGGAGGTTTTTTAAAGCAAGTAAA
ACCTCTACAAATGTGGTAAAATCGATAAGGATCTTCCTAGAGCATGGCTACGTAGATAAGTAGCATGGCG
GGTTAATCATTAACTACAAGGAACCCCTAGTGATGGAGTTGGCCACTCCCTCTCTGCGCGCTCGCTCGCT
CACTGAGGCCGGGCGACCAAAGGTCGCCCGACGCCCGGGCTTTGCCCGGGCGGCCTCAGTGAGCGAGCGA
GCGCGCAGCTGCATTAATGAATCGGCCAACGCGCGGGGAGAGGCGGTTTGCGTATTGGGCGCTCTTCCGC
TTCCTCGCTCACTGACTCGCTGCGCTCGGTCGTTCGGCTGCGGCGAGCGGTATCAGCTCACTCAAAGGCG
GTAATACGGTTATCCACAGAATCAGGGGATAACGCAGGAAAGAACATGTGAGCAAAAGGCCAGCAAAAGG
CCAGGAACCGTAAAAAGGCCGCGTTGCTGGCGTTTTTCCATAGGCTCCGCCCCCCTGACGAGCATCACAA
AAATCGACGCTCAAGTCAGAGGTGGCGAAACCCGACAGGACTATAAAGATACCAGGCGTTTCCCCCTGGA
AGCTCCCTCGTGCGCTCTCCTGTTCCGACCCTGCCGCTTACCGGATACCTGTCCGCCTTTCTCCCTTCGG
GAAGCGTGGCGCTTTCTCATAGCTCACGCTGTAGGTATCTCAGTTCGGTGTAGGTCGTTCGCTCCAAGCT
GGGCTGTGTGCACGAACCCCCCGTTCAGCCCGACCGCTGCGCCTTATCCGGTAACTATCGTCTTGAGTCC
AACCCGGTAAGACACGACTTATCGCCACTGGCAGCAGCCACTGGTAACAGGATTAGCAGAGCGAGGTATG
TAGGCGGTGCTACAGAGTTCTTGAAGTGGTGGCCTAACTACGGCTACACTAGAAGAACAGTATTTGGTAT
CTGCGCTCTGCTGAAGCCAGTTACCTTCGGAAAAAGAGTTGGTAGCTCTTGATCCGGCAAACAAACCACC
GCTGGTAGCGGTGGTTTTTTTGTTTGCAAGCAGCAGATTACGCGCAGAAAAAAAGGATCTCAAGAAGATC
CTTTGATCTTTTCTACGGGGTCTGACGCTCAGTGGAACGAAAACTCACGTTAAGGGATTTTGGTCATGAG
ATTATCAAAAAGGATCTTCACCTAGATCCTTTTAAATTAAAAATGAAGTTTTAAATCAATCTAAAGTATA
TATGAGTAAACTTGGTCTGACAGTTACCAATGCTTAATCAGTGAGGCACCTATCTCAGCGATCTGTCTAT
TTCGTTCATCCATAGTTGCCTGACTCCCCGTCGTGTAGATAACTACGATACGGGAGGGCTTACCATCTGG
CCCCAGTGCTGCAATGATACCGCGAGACCCACGCTCACCGGCTCCAGATTTATCAGCAATAAACCAGCCA
GCCGGAAGGGCCGAGCGCAGAAGTGGTCCTGCAACTTTATCCGCCTCCATCCAGTCTATTAATTGTTGCC
GGGAAGCTAGAGTAAGTAGTTCGCCAGTTAATAGTTTGCGCAACGTTGTTGCCATTGCTACAGGCATCGT
GGTGTCACGCTCGTCGTTTGGTATGGCTTCATTCAGCTCCGGTTCCCAACGATCAAGGCGAGTTACATGA
TCCCCCATGTTGTGCAAAAAAGCGGTTAGCTCCTTCGGTCCTCCGATCGTTGTCAGAAGTAAGTTGGCCG
CAGTGTTATCACTCATGGTTATGGCAGCACTGCATAATTCTCTTACTGTCATGCCATCCGTAAGATGCTT
TTCTGTGACTGGTGAGTACTCAACCAAGTCATTCTGAGAATAGTGTATGCGGCGACCGAGTTGCTCTTGC
CCGGCGTCAATACGGGATAATACCGCGCCACATAGCAGAACTTTAAAAGTGCTCATCATTGGAAAACGTT
CTTCGGGGCGAAAACTCTCAAGGATCTTACCGCTGTTGAGATCCAGTTCGATGTAACCCACTCGTGCACC
CAACTGATCTTCAGCATCTTTTACTTTCACCAGCGTTTCTGGGTGAGCAAAAACAGGAAGGCAAAATGCC
GCAAAAAAGGGAATAAGGGCGACACGGAAATGTTGAATACTCATACTCTTCCTTTTTCAATATTATTGAA
GCATTTATCAGGGTTATTGTCTCATGAGCGGATACATATTTGAATGTATTTAGAAAAATAAACAAATAGG
GGTTCCGCGCACATTTCCCCGAAAAGTGCCACCTAAATTGTAAGCGTTAATATTTTGTTAAAATTCGCGT
TAAATTTTTGTTAAATCAGCTCATTTTTTAACCAATAGGCCGAAATCGGCAAAATCCCTTATAAATCAAA
AGAATAGACCGAGATAGGGT
[37 nt withheld, positions 4431-4467]
AAAGAACGTGGACTCCAACGTCAAAGG
[49 nt withheld, positions 4495-4543]
T
[91 nt withheld, positions 4545-4635]
G
[124 nt withheld, positions 4637-4760]
CCCATTCGCCATTCAGGCTGCGCAACTGTTGGGAAGGGCGATCGGTGCGGGCCTCTTCGCTATTACGCCA
GCTGCGCGCTCGCTCGCTCACTGAGGCCGCCCGGGCAAAGCCCGGGCGTCGGGCGACCTTTGGTCGCCCG
GCCTCAGTGAGCGAGCGAGCGCGCAGAGAGGGAGTGGCCAACTCCATCACTAGGGGTTCCTTGTAGTTAA
TGATTAACCCGCCATGCTACTTATCTACGTAGCCATGCTCTAGGAAGATCGAATTCGAACGCTGACGTCA
TCAACCCGCTCCAAGGAATCGCGGGCCCAGTGTCACTAGGCGGGAACACCCAGCGCGCGTGCGCCCTGGC
AGGAAGATGGCTGTGAGGGACAGGGGAGTGGCGCCCTGCAATATTTGCATGTCGCTATGTGTTCTGGGAA
ATCACCATAAACGTGAAATGTCTTTGGATTTGGGAATCTTATAAGTTCTGTATGAGACCACAGATGCCCG
TGACAAGACTTCCCTACTGTTTCAAGAGAACAGTAGGGAAGTCTTGTCACTTTTTGGAAAGCTTATCGAA
GTACCATTGACGTCAATAATGACGTATGTTCCCATAGTAACGCCAATAGGGACTTTCCATTGACGTCAAT
GGGTGGAGTATTTACGGTAAACTGCCCACTTGGCAGTACATCAAGTGTATCATATGCCAAGTACGCCCCC
TATTGACGTCAATGACGGTAAATGGCCCGCCTGGCATTATGCCCAGTACATGACCTTATGGGACTTTCCT
ACTTGGCAGTACATCTACGTATTAGTCATCGCTATTACCATGGTCGAGGTGAGCCCCACGTTCTGCTTCA
CTCTCC
